Addgene plasmid #227804: pAAV-Tnnt2 -Atp2a2-HA
Purpose: cardiomyocytes-specific plasmid with Tnnt2 promotor, expressing the coding sequence of mouse Atp2a2 and a HA tag
Depositing lab: Yuxuan Guo. Depositing organization: Peking University Health Science Center. Publication: Myocardial infarction creates a critical time window for AAV-based cardiac gene transfer. Chen G, Zhang Y, Liu Z, Wu J, Chen Z, Yang L, Zhang J, Wu Y, Li J, Bai B, Lv Z, Gao F, Dong E, Guo Y. Fundam Res. 2025 Jun 30;5(6):2993-3000. doi: 10.1016/j.fmre.2025.06.012. eCollection 2025 Nov. PubMed 41467029.
Backbone
  Vector backbone: pAAV-Tnnt2-Strabd-GFP
  Vector type: Mammalian Expression, AAV
Growth in bacteria
  Bacterial resistance: Ampicillin, 100 μg/mL
  Growth temperature: 37°C
  Growth strain: NEB Stable
  Copy number: Unknown
Gene/Insert
  Gene/Insert name: Atp2a2-HA
  Species: M. musculus (mouse)
  GenBank ID: NM_001110140.3
  Entrez Gene: Atp2a2 (a.k.a. 9530097L16Rik, D5Wsu150e, SERCA2, SERCA2B, Serca2a, mKIAA4195)
  Promoter: Tnnt2
  Cloning method: Gibson Cloning
  Sequencing primers: 5′ TACCAGGGTAATGGGGATCC
Terms and licenses: Academic/Nonprofit Terms; Industry Terms: Not Available to Industry
Depositor comments: Please visit https://doi.org/10.1101/2024.06.10.597311 for bioRxiv preprint.
How to cite: pAAV-Tnnt2 -Atp2a2-HA was a gift from Yuxuan Guo (Addgene plasmid # 227804 ; http://n2t.net/addgene:227804 ; RRID:Addgene_227804)
