[The description below was written by a language model from this plasmid's Addgene catalogue record and pLannotate feature annotations shown in this document.]
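Description:
pAAV-Tnnt2-Atp2a2-HA is a 7,177-nt AAV transfer (cis) plasmid for cardiomyocyte-restricted expression of mouse Atp2a2, the sarco/endoplasmic reticulum calcium ATPase SERCA2, which pumps cytosolic calcium back into the SR/ER and so takes part in the contraction/relaxation cycle. It was built by Gibson cloning into the pAAV-Tnnt2-Strabd-GFP backbone. In bacteria it is maintained through a high-copy ColE1/pUC-type origin and selected with ampicillin via the bla gene and its promoter. An f1 phage origin and remnants of a lac cloning region (lacZα and lacI fragments, CAP site, lac promoter and operator) lie in the backbone outside the viral cassette and have no role in the payload.

The expression cassette sits between two AAV2 inverted terminal repeats, both annotated as fragments, one of which spans the numbering origin. The ITRs are the cis elements needed for replication and packaging of the intervening DNA into AAV particles when rep, cap and helper functions are supplied in trans. The catalogue entry gives Tnnt2 (cardiac troponin T) as the promoter. The automated annotation does not label it, but the unannotated stretch between the upstream ITR and the start of the coding sequence is where it would be expected. The Atp2a2 open reading frame is followed almost immediately by a short sequence matching part of a 3xHA annotation, about the length of a single HA epitope and consistent with a C-terminal HA tag for distinguishing the exogenous protein from endogenous SERCA2. A rabbit β-globin polyadenylation signal terminates the transcript. The construct was deposited in connection with work on AAV-based cardiac gene transfer after myocardial infarction, and it suits in vivo or cultured-cardiomyocyte delivery of tagged SERCA2.
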