Features (pLannotate 1.2.2; 14 found; start..end, strand, type, name):
    773..3904    +  CDS            Atp2a2: AT2A2_MOUSE - Experimental evidence at protein level: Swiss-Prot protein existence level 1. [Isoform 2]: Involved in the regulation of the contraction/relaxation cycle (PubMed:23395171). Acts as a regulator of TNFSF11-mediated Ca(2+) signaling pathways via its interaction with TMEM64 which is critical for the TNFSF11-induced CREB1 activation and mitochondrial ROS generation necessary for proper osteoclast generation (PubMed:23395171). Association between TMEM64 and SERCA2 in the ER leads to cytosolic Ca(2+) spiking for activation of NFATC1 and production of mitochondrial ROS, thereby triggerin
   3908..3934    +  CDS            3xHA (fragment): three tandem HA epitope tags
   4079..4134    +  polyA_signal   β-globin poly(A) signal: rabbit β-globin polyadenylation signal (Gil and Proudfoot, 1987)
   4227..4357    +  repeat_region  AAV2 ITR (fragment): inverted terminal repeat of adeno-associated virus serotype 2 inverted
   4371..4528    +  CDS            lacZα (fragment): LacZα fragment of β-galactosidase; lacZ fragment
   4533..4961    +  rep_origin     f1 ori (sequence partly withheld): f1 bacteriophage origin of replication; arrow indicates direction of (+) strand synthesis
   5014..5118    +  promoter       AmpR promoter: bla
   5119..5979    +  CDS            AmpR: β-lactamase; bla; confers resistance to ampicillin, carbenicillin, and related antibiotics
   6150..6738    +  rep_origin     ori: high-copy-number ColE1/pMB1/pBR322/pUC origin of replication
   6921..7013    +  CDS            lacI (fragment): lac repressor; lacI; The lac repressor binds to the lac operator to inhibit transcription in E. coli. This inhibition can be relieved by adding lactose or isopropyl-β-D-thiogalactopyranoside (IPTG).
   7026..7047    +  protein_bind   CAP binding site: CAP binding activates transcription in the presence of cAMP. E. coli catabolite activator protein
   7062..7092    +  promoter       lac promoter: promoter for the E. coli lac operon
   7100..7116    +  protein_bind   lac operator: The lac repressor binds to the lac operator to inhibit transcription in E. coli. This inhibition can be relieved by adding lactose or isopropyl-β-D-thiogalactopyranoside (IPTG). lac repressor encoded by lacI
   7177..130     -  repeat_region  AAV2 ITR (fragment) (across the origin): inverted terminal repeat of adeno-associated virus serotype 2 inverted
>Addgene plasmid #227804 | pAAV-Tnnt2 -Atp2a2-HA | addgene full sequence | sequence record 458120 | Addgene NGS Result
CTGCGCGCTCGCTCGCTCACTGAGGCCGCCCGGGCAAAGCCCGGGCGTCGGGCGACCTTTGGTCGCCCGG
CCTCAGTGAGCGAGCGAGCGCGCAGAGAGGGAGTGGCCAACTCCATCACTAGGGGTTCCTTGTAGTTAAT
GATTAACCCGCCATGCTACTTATCTACCAGGGTAATGGGGATCCTCTAGAACTATAGCTCAGTCCATTAG
GAGCCAGTAGCCTGGAAGATGTCTTTACCCCCAGCATCAGTTCAAGTGGAGCAGCACATAACTCTTGCCC
TCTGCCTTCCAAGATTCTGGTGCTGAGACTTATGGAGTGTCTTGGAGGTTGCCTTCTGCCCCCCAACCCT
GCTCCCAGCTGGCCCTCCCAGGCCTGGGTTGCTGGCCTCTGCTTTATCAGGATTCTCAAGAGGGACAGCT
GGTTTATGTTGCATGACTGTTCCCTGCATATCTGCTCTGGTTTTAAATAGCTTATCTGAGCAGCTGGAGG
ACCACATGGGCTTATATGGCGTGGGGTACATGTTCCTGTAGCCTTGTCCCTGGCACCTGCCAAAATAGCA
GCCAACACCCCCCACCCCCACCGCCATCCCCCTGCCCCACCCGTCCCCTGTCGCACATTCCTCCCTCCGC
AGGGCTGGCTCACCAGGCCCCAGCCCACATGCCTGCTTAAAGCCCTCTCCATCCTCTGCCTCACCCAGTC
CCCGCTGAGACTGAGCAGACGCCTCCAGGATCTGTCGGCAGAGCTCCTCGAGAAGCGGCCGCACTACTCC
GCATGGAGAACGCTCACACAAAGACCGTGGAGGAGGTGCTGGGCCACTTCGGGGTCAACGAGAGCACGGG
GCTGAGCTTGGAGCAGGTCAAGAAGCTCAAGGAGAGATGGGGCTCCAACGAATTGCCGGCTGAAGAAGGA
AAAACCTTGCTGGAACTTGTGATTGAGCAGTTTGAAGACTTACTAGTTAGAATTTTACTGCTGGCAGCAT
GTATATCTTTCGTTTTGGCTTGGTTCGAGGAAGGGGAAGAAACGATTACAGCCTTTGTAGAGCCGTTTGT
AATTCTGCTTATCTTGGTAGCCAATGCAATCGTGGGTGTGTGGCAGGAAAGAAATGCTGAAAATGCAATA
GAAGCTCTTAAGGAATATGAGCCTGAAATGGGCAAAGTGTATCGACAGGACAGAAAGAGTGTGCAACGAA
TTAAAGCTAAAGACATAGTTCCTGGTGATATAGTGGAAATTGCTGTTGGTGACAAAGTTCCTGCTGATAT
TAGATTGACATCCATCAAGTCTACAACTCTAAGAGTCGACCAGTCAATTCTTACAGGTGAATCTGTCTCC
GTCATCAAGCATACTGACCCTGTCCCTGACCCCCGAGCTGTTAATCAAGACAAAAAGAACATGCTCTTTT
CTGGTACAAACATTGCTGCTGGGAAAGCTATGGGAGTGGTGGTGGCAACTGGAGTTAATACTGAGATCGG
CAAGATCCGGGATGAAATGGTGGCAACAGAACAGGAGAGAACACCCCTACAGCAGAAGCTAGACGAGTTT
GGGGAGCAGCTTTCCAAAGTTATCTCCCTCATTTGCATTGCAGTCTGGATCATCAACATTGGGCATTTCA
ATGACCCAGTTCATGGTGGCTCCTGGATCAGGGGTGCCATCTACTACTTTAAGATTGCCGTGGCCCTGGC
TGTTGCCGCAATCCCTGAGGGTCTGCCTGCTGTCATCACCACCTGCTTAGCTCTTGGAACTCGTAGGATG
GCAAAGAAAAATGCTATCGTTCGAAGTCTGCCTTCTGTGGAGACCCTTGGTTGTACTTCTGTTATCTGCT
CAGATAAGACAGGCACACTTACCACAAACCAGATGTCCGTGTGCAGGATGTTCATTCTGGACAAAGTAGA
AGGTGACACTTGTTCCCTTAATGAGTTCAGCATAACTGGATCCACATATGCACCAATTGGAGAAGTGCAA
AAGGATGATAAGCCAGTGAAGTGCCATCAGTATGACGGGCTTGTAGAGTTAGCCACCATCTGTGCTCTGT
GTAATGACTCTGCTTTGGATTATAATGAGGCAAAGGGTGTGTATGAGAAAGTTGGAGAAGCTACCGAGAC
TGCTCTCACGTGCCTGGTGGAGAAGATGAATGTATTTGATACTGAGCTGAAGGGGCTTTCTAAAATAGAG
CGTGCAAACGCCTGCAACTCGGTCATAAAGCAGCTGATGAAGAAGGAGTTCACTCTGGAGTTTTCACGGG
ATAGAAAATCAATGTCCGTCTATTGTACCCCAAACAAGCCAAGCCGGACATCCATGAGCAAGATGTTTGT
GAAGGGGGCTCCAGAAGGTGTCATCGATAGGTGCACCCACATCCGAGTTGGAAGTACCAAGGTCCCCATG
ACTCCTGGTGTCAAACAGAAGATTATGTCTGTCATTCGGGAGTGGGGCAGTGGCAGCGACACGCTACGGT
GCCTGGCTCTGGCCACTCATGACAACCCACTGAAGAGAGAGGAGATGCACCTGGAAGACTCTGCTAACTT
CATCAAATACGAGACCAACCTGACTTTCGTCGGCTGTGTGGGCATGCTGGATCCTCCCAGGATTGAAGTA
GCCTCTTCTGTGAAGCTGTGCCGGCAAGCAGGCATCCGGGTCATCATGATCACTGGAGACAACAAAGGCA
CCGCTGTGGCCATCTGTCGCCGCATTGGCATCTTTGGGCAGGATGAGGATGTGACATCAAAGGCTTTTAC
AGGGCGAGAGTTTGATGAATTAAGCCCTTCAGCCCAGAGAGATGCCTGCTTAAATGCCCGCTGTTTTGCT
CGAGTTGAACCTTCCCACAAGTCTAAGATTGTTGAGTTCCTTCAGTCCTTTGATGAGATCACAGCTATGA
CTGGTGATGGTGTGAATGATGCTCCTGCTCTGAAGAAATCTGAAATCGGGATTGCCATGGGCTCAGGGAC
TGCAGTGGCTAAGACTGCTTCTGAGATGGTCCTGGCAGATGACAACTTCTCCACCATTGTGGCTGCTGTT
GAGGAGGGGCGAGCCATCTACAACAACATGAAGCAGTTCATCCGCTACCTCATCTCATCCAACGTGGGGG
AAGTGGTCTGTATCTTCCTGACGGCAGCCCTTGGGTTTCCTGAGGCTTTAATTCCTGTCCAGTTACTCTG
GGTCAATCTGGTGACAGATGGTCTGCCTGCCACTGCGCTGGGGTTCAATCCTCCAGACCTGGACATCATG
AACAAACCCCCCCGGAACCCAAAAGAACCACTGATCAGCGGGTGGCTCTTTTTCCGTTACCTGGCTATTG
GCTGTTATGTTGGCGCTGCCACCGTGGGTGCTGCTGCATGGTGGTTCATCGCTGCTGACGGCGGTCCAAG
AGTCTCCTTCTACCAGCTGAGTCATTTCCTACAGTGTAAGGAGGACAACCCAGACTTCGATGGAGTGGAT
TGTGCAATCTTTGAGTCCCCATATCCAATGACAATGGCACTTTCTGTTCTAGTAACCATAGAGATGTGTA
ATGCCCTCAACAGCTTGTCTGAAAACCAGTCTTTGCTGAGGATGCCCCCCTGGGAGAATATCTGGCTCGT
GGGCTCCATCTGCTTGTCCATGTCACTTCACTTCTTGATCCTCTACGTGGAACCTTTGCCGCTCATTTTC
CAGATCACACCGCTGAATCTGACCCAGTGGCTGATGGTGCTGAAAATCTCCTTGCCTGTGATCCTCATGG
ATGAGACGCTCAAGTTTGTGGCCCGAAACTACCTGGAACAACCCGGTAAAGAGTGTGTGCAGCCTGCCAC
CAAATCTTCCTGCTCCCTGTCGGCATGCACCGATGGCATTTCCTGGCCGTTTGTGCTGCTCATTATGCCC
CTGGTGGTCTGGGTCTACAGCACAGACACTAACTTTAGCGATATGTTCTGGTCTGGTTACCCATACGATG
TTCCTGACTATGCGTGATAATAAGCTCGCGTGGTACCTCTAGAGTCGACCCGGGCGGCCTCGAGGACGGG
GTGAACTACGCCTGAGGATCCGATCTTTTTCCCTCTGCCAAAAATTATGGGGACATCATGAAGCCCCTTG
AGCATCTGACTTCTGGCTAATAAAGGAAATTTATTTTCATTGCAATAGTGTGTTGGAATTTTTTGTGTCT
CTCACTCGGAAGCAATTCGTTGATCTGAATTTCGACCACCCATAATACCCATTACCCTGGTAGATAAGTA
GCATGGCGGGTTAATCATTAACTACAAGGAACCCCTAGTGATGGAGTTGGCCACTCCCTCTCTGCGCGCT
CGCTCGCTCACTGAGGCCGGGCGACCAAAGGTCGCCCGACGCCCGGGCTTTGCCCGGGCGGCCTCAGTGA
GCGAGCGAGCGCGCAGCCTTAATTAACCTAATTCACTGGCCGTCGTTTTACAACGTCGTGACTGGGAAAA
CCCTGGCGTTACCCAACTTAATCGCCTTGCAGCACATCCCCCTTTCGCCAGCTGGCGTAATAGCGAAGAG
GCCCGCACCGATCGCCCTTCCCAACAGTTGCGCAGCCTGAATGGCGAATGGG
[124 nt withheld, positions 4533-4656]
C
[91 nt withheld, positions 4658-4748]
A
[49 nt withheld, positions 4750-4798]
CCTTTGACGTTGGAGTCCACGTTCTTT
[37 nt withheld, positions 4826-4862]
ACCCTATCTCGGTCTATTCTTTTGATTTATAAGGGATTTTGCCGATTTCGGCCTATTGGTTAAAAAATGA
GCTGATTTAACAAAAATTTAACGCGAATTTTAACAAAATATTAACGCTTACAATTTAGGTGGCACTTTTC
GGGGAAATGTGCGCGGAACCCCTATTTGTTTATTTTTCTAAATACATTCAAATATGTATCCGCTCATGAG
ACAATAACCCTGATAAATGCTTCAATAATATTGAAAAAGGAAGAGTATGAGTATTCAACATTTCCGTGTC
GCCCTTATTCCCTTTTTTGCGGCATTTTGCCTTCCTGTTTTTGCTCACCCAGAAACGCTGGTGAAAGTAA
AAGATGCTGAAGATCAGTTGGGTGCACGAGTGGGTTACATCGAACTGGATCTCAACAGCGGTAAGATCCT
TGAGAGTTTTCGCCCCGAAGAACGTTTTCCAATGATGAGCACTTTTAAAGTTCTGCTATGTGGCGCGGTA
TTATCCCGTATTGACGCCGGGCAAGAGCAACTCGGTCGCCGCATACACTATTCTCAGAATGACTTGGTTG
AGTACTCACCAGTCACAGAAAAGCATCTTACGGATGGCATGACAGTAAGAGAATTATGCAGTGCTGCCAT
AACCATGAGTGATAACACTGCGGCCAACTTACTTCTGACAACGATCGGAGGACCGAAGGAGCTAACCGCT
TTTTTGCACAACATGGGGGATCATGTAACTCGCCTTGATCGTTGGGAACCGGAGCTGAATGAAGCCATAC
CAAACGACGAGCGTGACACCACGATGCCTGTAGCAATGGCAACAACGTTGCGCAAACTATTAACTGGCGA
ACTACTTACTCTAGCTTCCCGGCAACAATTAATAGACTGGATGGAGGCGGATAAAGTTGCAGGACCACTT
CTGCGCTCGGCCCTTCCGGCTGGCTGGTTTATTGCTGATAAATCTGGAGCCGGTGAGCGTGGGTCTCGCG
GTATCATTGCAGCACTGGGGCCAGATGGTAAGCCCTCCCGTATCGTAGTTATCTACACGACGGGGAGTCA
GGCAACTATGGATGAACGAAATAGACAGATCGCTGAGATAGGTGCCTCACTGATTAAGCATTGGTAACTG
TCAGACCAAGTTTACTCATATATACTTTAGATTGATTTAAAACTTCATTTTTAATTTAAAAGGATCTAGG
TGAAGATCCTTTTTGATAATCTCATGACCAAAATCCCTTAACGTGAGTTTTCGTTCCACTGAGCGTCAGA
CCCCGTAGAAAAGATCAAAGGATCTTCTTGAGATCCTTTTTTTCTGCGCGTAATCTGCTGCTTGCAAACA
AAAAAACCACCGCTACCAGCGGTGGTTTGTTTGCCGGATCAAGAGCTACCAACTCTTTTTCCGAAGGTAA
CTGGCTTCAGCAGAGCGCAGATACCAAATACTGTTCTTCTAGTGTAGCCGTAGTTAGGCCACCACTTCAA
GAACTCTGTAGCACCGCCTACATACCTCGCTCTGCTAATCCTGTTACCAGTGGCTGCTGCCAGTGGCGAT
AAGTCGTGTCTTACCGGGTTGGACTCAAGACGATAGTTACCGGATAAGGCGCAGCGGTCGGGCTGAACGG
GGGGTTCGTGCACACAGCCCAGCTTGGAGCGAACGACCTACACCGAACTGAGATACCTACAGCGTGAGCT
ATGAGAAAGCGCCACGCTTCCCGAAGGGAGAAAGGCGGACAGGTATCCGGTAAGCGGCAGGGTCGGAACA
GGAGAGCGCACGAGGGAGCTTCCAGGGGGAAACGCCTGGTATCTTTATAGTCCTGTCGGGTTTCGCCACC
TCTGACTTGAGCGTCGATTTTTGTGATGCTCGTCAGGGGGGCGGAGCCTATGGAAAAACGCCAGCAACGC
GGCCTTTTTACGGTTCCTGGCCTTTTGCTGGCCTTTTGCTCACATGTTCTTTCCTGCGTTATCCCCTGAT
TCTGTGGATAACCGTATTACCGCCTTTGAGTGAGCTGATACCGCTCGCCGCAGCCGAACGACCGAGCGCA
GCGAGTCAGTGAGCGAGGAAGCGGAAGAGCGCCCAATACGCAAACCGCCTCTCCCCGCGCGTTGGCCGAT
TCATTAATGCAGCTGGCACGACAGGTTTCCCGACTGGAAAGCGGGCAGTGAGCGCAACGCAATTAATGTG
AGTTAGCTCACTCATTAGGCACCCCAGGCTTTACACTTTATGCTTCCGGCTCGTATGTTGTGTGGAATTG
TGAGCGGATAACAATTTCACACAGGAAACAGCTATGACCATGATTACGCCAGATTTAATTAAGGCCTTAA
TTAGG
